Addgene plasmid #87052: KG371-GFP-mios
Purpose: mammalian expression of mios
Depositing lab: David Sabatini. Depositing organization: Whitehead Institute for Biomedical Research. Publication: KICSTOR recruits GATOR1 to the lysosome and is necessary for nutrients to regulate mTORC1. Wolfson RL, Chantranupong L, Wyant GA, Gu X, Orozco JM, Shen K, Condon KJ, Petri S, Kedir J, Scaria SM, Abu-Remaileh M, Frankel WN, Sabatini DM. Nature. 2017 Feb 15. doi: 10.1038/nature21423. PubMed 28199306.
Backbone
  Vector backbone: plc242
  Vector type: Mammalian Expression, Retroviral
Growth in bacteria
  Bacterial resistance: Ampicillin, 100 μg/mL
  Growth temperature: 37°C
  Growth strain: DH5alpha
  Copy number: Unknown
Gene/Insert
  Gene/Insert name: mios (alt name: NM_019005)
  Species: H. sapiens (human)
  Entrez Gene: MIOS (a.k.a. MIO, Sea4, Yulink)
  Tag / fusion protein: GFP (C terminal on insert)
  Cloning method: Restriction Enzyme; 5′ cloning site XhoI (unknown if destroyed); 3′ cloning site SacII (unknown if destroyed)
  Sequencing primers: 5′ CCTCTTTCGACCCCGCCTC; 3′ CGT CGC CGT CCA GCT CGA CCA
Terms and licenses: Academic/Nonprofit Terms; Industry Terms: Not Available to Industry
How to cite: KG371-GFP-mios was a gift from David Sabatini (Addgene plasmid # 87052 ; http://n2t.net/addgene:87052 ; RRID:Addgene_87052)
