[The description below was written by a language model from this plasmid's Addgene catalogue record and pLannotate feature annotations shown in this document.]
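Description:
KG371-GFP-mios is a gammaretroviral (Moloney murine leukemia virus-type) transfer plasmid built on the plc242 backbone for expressing human MIOS in mammalian cells. It is maintained in E. coli through a high-copy ColE1/pUC origin and selected with ampicillin via the β-lactamase gene and its native promoter.

The proviral segment is bounded by MMLV long terminal repeats. Downstream of the 5′ LTR lie a fragment of the MESV Ψ packaging signal and a truncated gag sequence lacking its start codon, which together promote encapsidation of the genomic RNA when packaging functions are supplied in trans. No separate internal promoter is annotated upstream of the insert, so the MIOS reading frame appears to be transcribed from the 5′ LTR, although the record does not state this explicitly. The MIOS coding sequence, cloned between XhoI and SacII sites, is followed by a short linker region (annotated only as a small fragment match to a composite tag) and then EGFP. This agrees with the catalogue entry placing GFP at the C terminus of the insert, despite the order suggested by the plasmid name. A brief SV40 large T antigen fragment follows EGFP; its role is not stated. An SV40 enhancer/early promoter then drives blasticidin S deaminase, allowing blasticidin selection of transduced or transfected cells. A small ΔU3 LTR fragment match sits immediately before the full 3′ LTR.

MIOS is a component of the GATOR2 complex in the amino acid-sensing branch of mTORC1 signalling. The fluorescent fusion is suited to stable expression and to visualising the protein in cells, in keeping with the associated study on nutrient regulation of mTORC1 at the lysosome.
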