Features (pLannotate 1.2.2; 15 found; start..end, strand, type, name):
      1..470     +  LTR            LTR: long terminal repeat from Moloney murine leukemia virus
    594..868     +  misc_feature   MESV Ψ (fragment): packaging signal of murine embryonic stem cell virus
    935..1351    +  CDS            gag (truncated): truncated Moloney murine leukemia virus (MMLV) gag gene lacking the start codon
   1373..3997    +  CDS            MIOS: MIO_HUMAN - Experimental evidence at protein level: Swiss-Prot protein existence level 1. As a component of the GATOR subcomplex GATOR2, functions within the amino acid-sensing branch of the TORC1 signaling pathway. Indirectly activates mTORC1 and the TORC1 signaling pathway through the inhibition of the GATOR1 subcomplex (PubMed:23723238). It is negatively regulated by the upstream amino acid sensors SESN2 and CASTOR1 (PubMed:25457612, PubMed:27487210). From Homo sapiens (Human).
   4013..4029    +  CDS            capTEV™ (fragment): composite tag for in vivo biotinylation, TEV protease cleavage, and 6xHis tagging
   4097..4816    +  CDS            EGFP: the original enhanced GFP (Yang et al., 1996) mammalian codon-optimized
   4839..4923    +  CDS            large T antigen (fragment): large T antigen from SV40 (simian virus 40)
   4966..5295    +  promoter       SV40 promoter: SV40 enhancer and early promoter
   5303..5701    +  CDS            BSD: blasticidin S deaminase; Aspergillus terreus BSD; confers resistance to blasticidin
   5748..5869    +  LTR            3' LTR (ΔU3) (fragment): self-inactivating 3' long terminal repeat (LTR) from Moloney murine leukemia virus
   5870..6339    +  LTR            LTR: long terminal repeat from Moloney murine leukemia virus
   6405..6457    -  CDS            lacI (fragment): lac repressor; lacI; The lac repressor binds to the lac operator to inhibit transcription in E. coli. This inhibition can be relieved by adding lactose or isopropyl-β-D-thiogalactopyranoside (IPTG).
   6640..7228    -  rep_origin     ori: high-copy-number ColE1/pMB1/pBR322/pUC origin of replication
   7388..8248    -  CDS            AmpR: β-lactamase; bla; confers resistance to ampicillin, carbenicillin, and related antibiotics
   8249..8353    -  promoter       AmpR promoter: bla
>Addgene plasmid #87052 | KG371-GFP-mios | addgene full sequence | sequence record 174794 | Addgene NGS Result
CTGAATATGGGCCAAACAGGATATCTGTGGTAAGCAGTTCCTGCCCCGGCTCAGGGCCAAGAACAGATGG
AACAGCTGAATATGGGCCAAACAGGATATCTGTGGTAAGCAGTTCCTGCCCCGGCTCAGGGCCAAGAACA
GATGGTCCCCAGATGCGGTCCAGCCCTCAGCAGTTTCTAGAGAACCATCAGATGTTTCCAGGGTGCCCCA
AGGACCTGAAATGACCCTGTGCCTTATTTGAACTAACCAATCAGTTCGCTTCTCGCTTCTGTTCGCGCGC
TTCTGCTCCCCGAGCTCAATAAAAGAGCCCACAACCCCTCACTCGGGGCGCCAGTCCTCCGATTGACTGA
GTCGCCCGGGTACCCGTGTATCCAATAAACCCTCTTGCAGTTGCATCCGACTTGTGGTCTCGCTGTTCCT
TGGGAGGGTCTCCTCTGAGTGATTGACTACCCGTCAGCGGGGGTCTTTCATTTGGGGGCTCGTCCGGGAT
CGGGAGACCCCTGCCCAGGGACCACCGACCCACCACCGGGAGGCAAGCTGGCCAGCAACTTATCTGTGTC
TGTCCGATTGTCTAGTGTCTATGACTGATTTTATGCGCCTGCGTCGGTACTAGTTAGCTAACTAGCTCTG
TATCTGGCGGACCCGTGGTGGAACTGACGAGTTCTGAACACCCGGCCGCAACCCTGGGAGACGTCCCAGG
GACTTTGGGGGCCGTTTTTGTGGCCCGACCTGAGGAAGGGAGTCGATGTGGAATCCGACCCCGTCAGGAT
ATGTGGTTCTGGTAGGAGACGAGAACCTAAAACAGTTCCCGCCTCCGTCTGAATTTTTGCTTTCGGTTTG
GAACCGAAGCCGCGCGTCTTGTCTGCTGCAGCGCTGCAGCATCGTTCTGTGTTGTCTCTGTCTGACTGTG
TTTCTGTATTTGTCTGAAAATTAGGGCCAGACTGTTACCACTCCCTTAAGTTTGACCTTAGGTCACTGGA
AAGATGTCGAGCGGATCGCTCACAACCAGTCGGTAGATGTCAAGAAGAGACGTTGGGTTACCTTCTGCTC
TGCAGAATGGCCAACCTTTAACGTCGGATGGCCGCGAGACGGCACCTTTAACCGAGACCTCATCACCCAG
GTTAAGATCAAGGTCTTTTCACCTGGCCCGCATGGACACCCAGACCAGGTCCCCTACATCGTGACCTGGG
AAGCCTTGGCTTTTGACCCCCCTCCCTGGGTCAAGCCCTTTGTACACCCTAAGCCTCCGCCTCCTCTTCC
TCCATCCGCCCCGTCTCTCCCCCTTGAACCTCCTCGTTCGACCCCGCCTCGATCCTCCCTTTATCCAGCC
CTCACTCCTTCTCTAGGCGCCGGCCGGATCCTCGAGGCCACCATGTCGGGCACCAAACCGGATATTCTGT
GGGCACCGCATCATGTTGACCGCTTCGTTGTCTGTGACTCGGAACTGTCCCTGTACCATGTCGAAAGTAC
CGTGAACAGCGAACTGAAAGCAGGCAGCCTGCGTCTGTCAGAAGACTCGGCGGCCACCCTGCTGAGCATT
AACTCTGATACGCCGTATATGAAATGTGTCGCGTGGTATCTGAACTACGATCCGGAATGCCTGCTGGCCG
TTGGCCAGGCAAATGGTCGCGTGGTTCTGACCAGCCTGGGCCAAGACCACAACTCAAAATTCAAAGATCT
GATCGGTAAAGAATTTGTGCCGAAACATGCCCGTCAGTGTAACACCCTGGCATGGAATCCGCTGGATTCT
AACTGGCTGGCAGCTGGCCTGGACAAACACCGCGCGGATTTTTCTGTGCTGATTTGGGACATCTGCAGTA
AATATACCCCGGATATTGTTCCGATGGAAAAAGTCAAACTGTCCGCTGGCGAAACCGAAACCACGCTGCT
GGTTACGAAACCGCTGTACGAACTGGGTCAGAATGACGCCTGTCTGTCACTGTGCTGGCTGCCGCGTGAT
CAAAAACTGCTGCTGGCTGGTATGCACCGTAATCTGGCGATTTTTGATCTGCGCAACACCTCGCAGAAAA
TGTTCGTGAATACCAAAGCGGTTCAAGGCGTGACGGTTGACCCGTATTTTCATGATCGTGTCGCTAGCTT
CTACGAGGGTCAGGTGGCGATCTGGGATCTGCGCAAATTTGAAAAACCAGTGCTGACCCTGACGGAACAA
CCGAAACCGCTGACCAAAGTCGCATGGTGTCCGACCCGTACGGGCCTGCTGGCAACCCTGACGCGTGACT
CTAATATTATCCGCCTGTATGATATGCAGCACACCCCGACGCCGATTGGTGACGAAACCGAACCGACGAT
TATCGAACGCAGTGTGCAGCCGTGCGATAACTACATTGCTTCGTTCGCGTGGCATCCGACCAGCCAAAAC
CGTATGATCGTCGTGACCCCGAATCGCACGATGAGCGATTTTACCGTTTTCGAACGTATTTCACTGGCTT
GGTCGCCGATCACGAGCCTGATGTGGGCGTGTGGTCGCCACCTGTATGAATGCACCGAAGAAGAAAACGA
CAATTCGCTGGAAAAAGATATTGCCACGAAAATGCGTCTGCGCGCACTGAGCCGTTACGGCCTGGACACC
GAACAAGTGTGGCGCAATCACATCCTGGCCGGTAACGAAGATCCGCAACTGAAATCCCTGTGGTATACCC
TGCATTTTATGAAACAGTACACGGAAGATATGGACCAAAAATCGCCGGGCAATAAAGGTAGCCTGGTTTA
TGCGGGCATTAAAAGCATCGTGAAAAGCTCTCTGGGTATGGTTGAAAGTTCCCGTCATAACTGGTCTGGC
CTGGATAAACAGAGTGACATTCAAAACCTGAATGAAGAACGCATCCTGGCCCTGCAGCTGTGTGGCTGGA
TTAAGAAAGGCACCGATGTGGATGTGGGCCCGTTTCTGAACAGCCTGGTGCAAGAAGGTGAATGGGAACG
CGCGGCGGCAGTTGCGCTGTTCAACCTGGATATTCGTCGCGCCATTCAGATCCTGAATGAAGGCGCATCA
TCGGAAAAAGGTGATCTGAACCTGAATGTTGTCGCTATGGCGCTGAGTGGTTATACCGATGAGAAAAACA
GCCTGTGGCGTGAAATGTGTAGTACGCTGCGCCTGCAGCTGAACAATCCGTACCTGTGCGTGATGTTTGC
TTTCCTGACCTCTGAAACGGGCAGTTATGATGGTGTCCTGTACGAAAATAAAGTTGCGGTCCGTGACCGC
GTGGCCTTTGCATGTAAATTCCTGTCAGATACCCAGCTGAACCGTTATATCGAAAAACTGACGAACGAAA
TGAAAGAAGCCGGCAACCTGGAAGGTATCCTGCTGACCGGCCTGACGAAAGATGGTGTTGACCTGATGGA
AAGCTATGTCGATCGCACCGGCGACGTGCAGACGGCATCCTACTGCATGCTGCAAGGTTCACCGCTGGAT
GTTCTGAAAGACGAACGTGTCCAGTATTGGATTGAAAACTACCGCAATCTGCTGGATGCTTGGCGTTTTT
GGCACAAACGCGCGGAATTTGACATCCATCGTTCTAAACTGGATCCGAGCTCTAAACCGCTGGCCCAGGT
GTTTGTTAGTTGTAACTTCTGCGGCAAATCAATTTCGTATAGCTGCTCTGCAGTGCCGCATCAGGGTCGC
GGTTTTAGCCAATACGGCGTTAGTGGTTCCCCGACCAAATCCAAAGTCACGTCATGTCCGGGTTGCCGTA
AACCGCTGCCGCGTTGTGCACTGTGCCTGATCAATATGGGTACCCCGGTGTCTTCCTGTCCGGGCGGTAC
GAAATCGGATGAAAAAGTTGACCTGAGCAAAGATAAAAAACTGGCCCAGTTTAACAATTGGTTCACCTGG
TGTCACAACTGCCGTCATGGCGGTCACGCAGGTCATATGCTGTCCTGGTTTCGCGATCATGCTGAATGCC
CGGTGTCAGCGTGCACCTGTAAATGCATGCAACTGGATACGACGGGTAATCTGGTCCCGGCGGAAACCGT
TCAACCGGGCCGCGGCAGCAGCCATCATCATCATCATCACAGCAGCGGCCTGGAAGTTCTGTTCCAGGGG
CCCCTGGAAGTTCTGTTCCAGGGGCCCTCCGGAGGGATGGTGAGCAAGGGCGAGGAGCTGTTCACCGGGG
TGGTGCCCATCCTGGTCGAGCTGGACGGCGACGTAAACGGCCACAAGTTCAGCGTGTCCGGCGAGGGCGA
GGGCGATGCCACCTACGGCAAGCTGACCCTGAAGTTCATCTGCACCACCGGCAAGCTGCCCGTGCCCTGG
CCCACCCTCGTGACCACCCTGACCTACGGCGTGCAGTGCTTCAGCCGCTACCCCGACCACATGAAGCAGC
ACGACTTCTTCAAGTCCGCCATGCCCGAAGGCTACGTCCAGGAGCGCACCATCTTCTTCAAGGACGACGG
CAACTACAAGACCCGCGCCGAGGTGAAGTTCGAGGGCGACACCCTGGTGAACCGCATCGAGCTGAAGGGC
ATCGACTTCAAGGAGGACGGCAACATCCTGGGGCACAAGCTGGAGTACAACTACAACAGCCACAACGTCT
ATATCATGGCCGACAAGCAGAAGAACGGCATCAAGGTGAACTTCAAGATCCGCCACAACATCGAGGACGG
CAGCGTGCAGCTCGCCGACCACTACCAGCAGAACACCCCCATCGGCGACGGCCCCGTGCTGCTGCCCGAC
AACCACTACCTGAGCACCCAGTCCGCCCTGAGCAAAGACCCCAACGAGAAGCGCGATCACATGGTCCTGC
TGGAGTTCGTGACCGCCACCGGGATCACTCTTGGCATGGACGAGCTGTACAAGTAAAGATCCACCGGATC
TAGATAACTGATCATAATCAGCCATACCACATTTGTAGAGGTTTTACTTGCTTTAAAAAACCTCCCACAC
CTCCCCCTGAACCTGAAACATAAAATGAATGCAATTCGCCAGCACAGTGGTCGACCCTGTGGAATGTGTG
TCAGTTAGGGTGTGGAAAGTCCCCAGGCTCCCCAGCAGGCAGAAGTATGCAAAGCATGCATCTCAATTAG
TCAGCAACCAGGTGTGGAAAGTCCCCAGGCTCCCCAGCAGGCAGAAGTATGCAAAGCATGCATCTCAATT
AGTCAGCAACCATAGTCCCGCCCCTAACTCCGCCCATCCCGCCCCTAACTCCGCCCAGTTCCGCCCATTC
TCCGCCCCATGGCTGACTAATTTTTTTTATTTATGCAGAGGCCGAGGCCGCCTCGGCCTCTGAGCTATTC
CAGAAGTAGTGAGGAGGCTTTTTTGGAGGCCTAGGCTTTTGCAAAAAGCTTCATGGCCAAGCCTTTGTCT
CAAGAAGAATCCACCCTCATTGAAAGAGCAACGGCTACAATCAACAGCATCCCCATCTCTGAAGACTACA
GCGTCGCCAGCGCAGCTCTCTCTAGCGACGGCCGCATCTTCACTGGTGTCAATGTATATCATTTTACTGG
GGGACCTTGTGCAGAACTCGTGGTGCTGGGCACTGCTGCTGCTGCGGCAGCTGGCAACCTGACTTGTATC
GTCGCGATCGGAAATGAGAACAGGGGCATCTTGAGCCCCTGCGGACGGTGCCGACAGGTGCTTCTCGATC
TGCATCCTGGGATCAAAGCCATAGTGAAGGACAGTGATGGACAGCCGACGGCAGTTGGGATTCGTGAATT
GCTGCCCTCTGGTTATGTGTGGGAGGGCTAAGATCGATAAAATAAAAGATTTTATTTAGTCTCCAGAAAA
AGGGGGGAATGAAAGACCCCACCTGTAGGTTTGGCAAGCTAGCTTAAGTAACGCCATTTTGCAAGGCATG
GAAAAATACATAACTGAGAATAGAGAAGTTCAGATCAAGGTCAGGAACAGATGGAACAGCTGAATATGGG
CCAAACAGGATATCTGTGGTAAGCAGTTCCTGCCCCGGCTCAGGGCCAAGAACAGATGGAACAGCTGAAT
ATGGGCCAAACAGGATATCTGTGGTAAGCAGTTCCTGCCCCGGCTCAGGGCCAAGAACAGATGGTCCCCA
GATGCGGTCCAGCCCTCAGCAGTTTCTAGAGAACCATCAGATGTTTCCAGGGTGCCCCAAGGACCTGAAA
TGACCCTGTGCCTTATTTGAACTAACCAATCAGTTCGCTTCTCGCTTCTGTTCGCGCGCTTCTGCTCCCC
GAGCTCAATAAAAGAGCCCACAACCCCTCACTCGGGGCGCCAGTCCTCCGATTGACTGAGTCGCCCGGGT
ACCCGTGTATCCAATAAACCCTCTTGCAGTTGCATCCGACTTGTGGTCTCGCTGTTCCTTGGGAGGGTCT
CCTCTGAGTGATTGACTACCCGTCAGCGGGGGTCTTTCACATGCAGCATGTATCAAAATTAATTTGGTTT
TTTTTCTTAAGTATTTACATTAAATGGCCATAGTTGCATTAATGAATCGGCCAACGCGCGGGGAGAGGCG
GTTTGCGTATTGGGCGCTCTTCCGCTTCCTCGCTCACTGACTCGCTGCGCTCGGTCGTTCGGCTGCGGCG
AGCGGTATCAGCTCACTCAAAGGCGGTAATACGGTTATCCACAGAATCAGGGGATAACGCAGGAAAGAAC
ATGTGAGCAAAAGGCCAGCAAAAGGCCAGGAACCGTAAAAAGGCCGCGTTGCTGGCGTTTTTCCATAGGC
TCCGCCCCCCTGACGAGCATCACAAAAATCGACGCTCAAGTCAGAGGTGGCGAAACCCGACAGGACTATA
AAGATACCAGGCGTTTCCCCCTGGAAGCTCCCTCGTGCGCTCTCCTGTTCCGACCCTGCCGCTTACCGGA
TACCTGTCCGCCTTTCTCCCTTCGGGAAGCGTGGCGCTTTCTCATAGCTCACGCTGTAGGTATCTCAGTT
CGGTGTAGGTCGTTCGCTCCAAGCTGGGCTGTGTGCACGAACCCCCCGTTCAGCCCGACCGCTGCGCCTT
ATCCGGTAACTATCGTCTTGAGTCCAACCCGGTAAGACACGACTTATCGCCACTGGCAGCAGCCACTGGT
AACAGGATTAGCAGAGCGAGGTATGTAGGCGGTGCTACAGAGTTCTTGAAGTGGTGGCCTAACTACGGCT
ACACTAGAAGAACAGTATTTGGTATCTGCGCTCTGCTGAAGCCAGTTACCTTCGGAAAAAGAGTTGGTAG
CTCTTGATCCGGCAAACAAACCACCGCTGGTAGCGGTGGTTTTTTTGTTTGCAAGCAGCAGATTACGCGC
AGAAAAAAAGGATCTCAAGAAGATCCTTTGATCTTTTCTACGGGGTCTGACGCTCAGTGGAACGAAAACT
CACGTTAAGGGATTTTGGTCATGAGATTATCAAAAAGGATCTTCACCTAGATCCTTTTGCGGCCGCAAAT
CAATCTAAAGTATATATGAGTAAACTTGGTCTGACAGTTACCAATGCTTAATCAGTGAGGCACCTATCTC
AGCGATCTGTCTATTTCGTTCATCCATAGTTGCCTGACTCCCCGTCGTGTAGATAACTACGATACGGGAG
GGCTTACCATCTGGCCCCAGTGCTGCAATGATACCGCGAGACCCACGCTCACCGGCTCCAGATTTATCAG
CAATAAACCAGCCAGCCGGAAGGGCCGAGCGCAGAAGTGGTCCTGCAACTTTATCCGCCTCCATCCAGTC
TATTAATTGTTGCCGGGAAGCTAGAGTAAGTAGTTCGCCAGTTAATAGTTTGCGCAACGTTGTTGCCATT
GCTACAGGCATCGTGGTGTCACGCTCGTCGTTTGGTATGGCTTCATTCAGCTCCGGTTCCCAACGATCAA
GGCGAGTTACATGATCCCCCATGTTGTGCAAAAAAGCGGTTAGCTCCTTCGGTCCTCCGATCGTTGTCAG
AAGTAAGTTGGCCGCAGTGTTATCACTCATGGTTATGGCAGCACTGCATAATTCTCTTACTGTCATGCCA
TCCGTAAGATGCTTTTCTGTGACTGGTGAGTACTCAACCAAGTCATTCTGAGAATAGTGTATGCGGCGAC
CGAGTTGCTCTTGCCCGGCGTCAATACGGGATAATACCGCGCCACATAGCAGAACTTTAAAAGTGCTCAT
CATTGGAAAACGTTCTTCGGGGCGAAAACTCTCAAGGATCTTACCGCTGTTGAGATCCAGTTCGATGTAA
CCCACTCGTGCACCCAACTGATCTTCAGCATCTTTTACTTTCACCAGCGTTTCTGGGTGAGCAAAAACAG
GAAGGCAAAATGCCGCAAAAAAGGGAATAAGGGCGACACGGAAATGTTGAATACTCATACTCTTCCTTTT
TCAATATTATTGAAGCATTTATCAGGGTTATTGTCTCATGAGCGGATACATATTTGAATGTATTTAGAAA
AATAAACAAATAGGGGTTCCGCGCACATTTCCCCGAAAAGTGCCACCTGCAGC
