>Addgene plasmid #87052 | KG371-GFP-mios | depositor partial sequence | sequence record 169821 | Insert
ATGTCGGGCACCAAACCGGATATTCTGTGGGCACCGCATCATGTTGACCGCTTCGTTGTCTGTGACTCGG
AACTGTCCCTGTACCATGTCGAAAGTACCGTGAACAGCGAACTGAAAGCAGGCAGCCTGCGTCTGTCAGA
AGACTCGGCGGCCACCCTGCTGAGCATTAACTCTGATACGCCGTATATGAAATGTGTCGCGTGGTATCTG
AACTACGATCCGGAATGCCTGCTGGCCGTTGGCCAGGCAAATGGTCGCGTGGTTCTGACCAGCCTGGGCC
AAGACCACAACTCAAAATTCAAAGATCTGATCGGTAAAGAATTTGTGCCGAAACATGCCCGTCAGTGTAA
CACCCTGGCATGGAATCCGCTGGATTCTAACTGGCTGGCAGCTGGCCTGGACAAACACCGCGCGGATTTT
TCTGTGCTGATTTGGGACATCTGCAGTAAATATACCCCGGATATTGTTCCGATGGAAAAAGTCAAACTGT
CCGCTGGCGAAACCGAAACCACGCTGCTGGTTACGAAACCGCTGTACGAACTGGGTCAGAATGACGCCTG
TCTGTCACTGTGCTGGCTGCCGCGTGATCAAAAACTGCTGCTGGCTGGTATGCACCGTAATCTGGCGATT
TTTGATCTGCGCAACACCTCGCAGAAAATGTTCGTGAATACCAAAGCGGTTCAAGGCGTGACGGTTGACC
CGTATTTTCATGATCGTGTCGCTAGCTTCTACGAGGGTCAGGTGGCGATCTGGGATCTGCGCAAATTTGA
AAAACCAGTGCTGACCCTGACGGAACAACCGAAACCGCTGACCAAAGTCGCATGGTGTCCGACCCGTACG
GGCCTGCTGGCAACCCTGACGCGTGACTCTAATATTATCCGCCTGTATGATATGCAGCACACCCCGACGC
CGATTGGTGACGAAACCGAACCGACGATTATCGAACGCAGTGTGCAGCCGTGCGATAACTACATTGCTTC
GTTCGCGTGGCATCCGACCAGCCAAAACCGTATGATCGTCGTGACCCCGAATCGCACGATGAGCGATTTT
ACCGTTTTCGAACGTATTTCACTGGCTTGGTCGCCGATCACGAGCCTGATGTGGGCGTGTGGTCGCCACC
TGTATGAATGCACCGAAGAAGAAAACGACAATTCGCTGGAAAAAGATATTGCCACGAAAATGCGTCTGCG
CGCACTGAGCCGTTACGGCCTGGACACCGAACAAGTGTGGCGCAATCACATCCTGGCCGGTAACGAAGAT
CCGCAACTGAAATCCCTGTGGTATACCCTGCATTTTATGAAACAGTACACGGAAGATATGGACCAAAAAT
CGCCGGGCAATAAAGGTAGCCTGGTTTATGCGGGCATTAAAAGCATCGTGAAAAGCTCTCTGGGTATGGT
TGAAAGTTCCCGTCATAACTGGTCTGGCCTGGATAAACAGAGTGACATTCAAAACCTGAATGAAGAACGC
ATCCTGGCCCTGCAGCTGTGTGGCTGGATTAAGAAAGGCACCGATGTGGATGTGGGCCCGTTTCTGAACA
GCCTGGTGCAAGAAGGTGAATGGGAACGCGCGGCGGCAGTTGCGCTGTTCAACCTGGATATTCGTCGCGC
CATTCAGATCCTGAATGAAGGCGCATCATCGGAAAAAGGTGATCTGAACCTGAATGTTGTCGCTATGGCG
CTGAGTGGTTATACCGATGAGAAAAACAGCCTGTGGCGTGAAATGTGTAGTACGCTGCGCCTGCAGCTGA
ACAATCCGTACCTGTGCGTGATGTTTGCTTTCCTGACCTCTGAAACGGGCAGTTATGATGGTGTCCTGTA
CGAAAATAAAGTTGCGGTCCGTGACCGCGTGGCCTTTGCATGTAAATTCCTGTCAGATACCCAGCTGAAC
CGTTATATCGAAAAACTGACGAACGAAATGAAAGAAGCCGGCAACCTGGAAGGTATCCTGCTGACCGGCC
TGACGAAAGATGGTGTTGACCTGATGGAAAGCTATGTCGATCGCACCGGCGACGTGCAGACGGCATCCTA
CTGCATGCTGCAAGGTTCACCGCTGGATGTTCTGAAAGACGAACGTGTCCAGTATTGGATTGAAAACTAC
CGCAATCTGCTGGATGCTTGGCGTTTTTGGCACAAACGCGCGGAATTTGACATCCATCGTTCTAAACTGG
ATCCGAGCTCTAAACCGCTGGCCCAGGTGTTTGTTAGTTGTAACTTCTGCGGCAAATCAATTTCGTATAG
CTGCTCTGCAGTGCCGCATCAGGGTCGCGGTTTTAGCCAATACGGCGTTAGTGGTTCCCCGACCAAATCC
AAAGTCACGTCATGTCCGGGTTGCCGTAAACCGCTGCCGCGTTGTGCACTGTGCCTGATCAATATGGGTA
CCCCGGTGTCTTCCTGTCCGGGCGGTACGAAATCGGATGAAAAAGTTGACCTGAGCAAAGATAAAAAACT
GGCCCAGTTTAACAATTGGTTCACCTGGTGTCACAACTGCCGTCATGGCGGTCACGCAGGTCATATGCTG
TCCTGGTTTCGCGATCATGCTGAATGCCCGGTGTCAGCGTGCACCTGTAAATGCATGCAACTGGATACGA
CGGGTAATCTGGTCCCGGCGGAAACCGTTCAACCGTAA
